Addgene plasmid #216171: FgH1tUTG-sgRNA.PRDM1-ZEB2_CRISPRd
Purpose: Express the gRNA targeting the PRDM1-binding site in the human ZEB2 locus for the CRISPRd experiment
Depositing lab: Makiko Iwafuchi. Depositing organization: Cincinnati Children's Hospital Medical Center. Publication: Pioneer and PRDM transcription factors coordinate bivalent epigenetic states to safeguard cell fate. Matsui S, Granitto M, Buckley M, Ludwig K, Koigi S, Shiley J, Zacharias WJ, Mayhew CN, Lim HW, Iwafuchi M. Mol Cell. 2024 Jan 4:S1097-2765(23)01026-2. doi: 10.1016/j.molcel.2023.12.007. PubMed 38211589.
Backbone
  Vector backbone: FgH1tUTG
  Backbone manufacturer: Addgene Plasmid #70183
  Backbone size w/o insert (bp): 10000
  Vector type: Lentiviral
Growth in bacteria
  Bacterial resistance: Ampicillin, 100 μg/mL
  Growth temperature: 37°C
  Growth strain: NEB Stable
  Copy number: High Copy
Gene/Insert
  Gene/Insert name: sgRNA- PRDM1.bs- ZEB2.locus
  gRNA/shRNA sequence: CGAAAGTGAAATCATACCTA
  Species: H. sapiens (human)
  Entrez Gene: PRDM1 (a.k.a. BLIMP1, PRDI-BF1)
  Tag / fusion protein: EGFP
  Cloning method: Golden Gate
  Sequencing primers: 5′ N/A
Resource information
  A portion of this plasmid was derived from a plasmid made by: Incorporates the use of Addgene 70183
Terms and licenses: Academic/Nonprofit Terms; Industry Terms: Not Available to Industry
How to cite: FgH1tUTG-sgRNA.PRDM1-ZEB2_CRISPRd was a gift from Makiko Iwafuchi (Addgene plasmid # 216171 ; http://n2t.net/addgene:216171 ; RRID:Addgene_216171)
