[The description below was written by a language model from this plasmid's Addgene catalogue record and pLannotate feature annotations shown in this document.]
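Description:
FgH1tUTG-sgRNA.PRDM1-ZEB2_CRISPRd is a lentiviral transfer plasmid, built on the FgH1tUTG backbone, that delivers a single guide RNA directed at the PRDM1-binding site within the human ZEB2 locus. It is propagated in E. coli through a high-copy ColE1/pUC-type origin with ampicillin selection (AmpR). The backbone also carries an f1 origin and a bleomycin/Zeocin resistance gene placed behind both SV40 and EM7 promoters, outside the viral genome. The packaged region is driven by a CMV enhancer/promoter fused to a truncated HIV-1 5' LTR. It contains the Ψ packaging signal with a gag fragment, the RRE for Rev-dependent export, the cPPT/CTS, a WPRE to boost transcript expression, and a second truncated LTR followed by a bGH polyadenylation signal.

The payload has two units. The first is a human H1 promoter fragment joined to a tet operator-containing element, which drives the guide, inserted by Golden Gate cloning, fused to the S. pyogenes Cas9 gRNA scaffold. The second is a human ubiquitin C promoter upstream of the TetR repressor followed by EGFP. The element linking these two coding sequences is not annotated, although the record lists EGFP as a tag or fusion. TetR binding to the operator would be expected to hold guide transcription off until a tetracycline-class inducer relieves repression, while EGFP marks transduced cells. No Cas9 is annotated on the plasmid, so it would have to be supplied separately.

The stated purpose is guide expression for a "CRISPRd" experiment. The record does not define this term or name the Cas9 variant used with it. The Entrez gene listed is PRDM1, but that refers to the factor whose binding site is targeted rather than to the locus being cut or bound.
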