Features (pLannotate 1.2.2; 35 found; start..end, strand, type, name):
    586..609     +  misc_feature   MCS (fragment): pBluescript multiple cloning site
    609..1197    +  misc_feature   WPRE: woodchuck hepatitis virus posttranscriptional regulatory element
   1122..1700    +  CDS            nef (fragment): NEF_HV112 - Experimental evidence at protein level: Swiss-Prot protein existence level 1. Extracellular Nef protein targets CD4(+) T-lymphocytes for apoptosis by interacting with CXCR4 surface receptors. From Human immunodeficiency virus type 1 group M subtype B (isolate PCV12) (HIV-1).
   1707..1887    +  LTR            5' LTR (truncated): truncated 5' long terminal repeat (LTR) from HIV-1
   1919..2143    +  polyA_signal   bGH poly(A) signal: bovine growth hormone polyadenylation signal
   2147..2168    +  promoter       SV40 promoter (fragment): SV40 enhancer and early promoter
   2189..2617    +  rep_origin     f1 ori (sequence partly withheld): f1 bacteriophage origin of replication; arrow indicates direction of (+) strand synthesis
   2631..2960    +  promoter       SV40 promoter: SV40 enhancer and early promoter
   3008..3055    +  promoter       EM7 promoter: synthetic bacterial promoter&nbsp
   3074..3448    +  CDS            BleoR: antibiotic-binding protein; Sh ble from Streptoalloteichus hindustanus; confers resistance to bleomycin, phleomycin, and Zeocin™
   3458..3583    +  CDS            ble (fragment): BLE_KLEPN - Experimental evidence at protein level: Swiss-Prot protein existence level 1. Binding protein with a strong affinity to the bleomycin family of antibiotics. Binds to CL990; an antimitotic-antibiotic compound. From Klebsiella pneumoniae.
   3578..3699    +  polyA_signal   SV40 poly(A) signal: SV40 polyadenylation signal
   3770..3792    -  protein_bind   lac operator (fragment): The lac repressor binds to the lac operator to inhibit transcription in E. coli. This inhibition can be relieved by adding lactose or isopropyl-β-D-thiogalactopyranoside (IPTG). lac repressor encoded by lacI
   3796..3826    -  promoter       lac promoter: promoter for the E. coli lac operon
   3841..3862    -  protein_bind   CAP binding site: CAP binding activates transcription in the presence of cAMP. E. coli catabolite activator protein
   3875..3967    -  CDS            lacI (fragment): lac repressor; lacI; The lac repressor binds to the lac operator to inhibit transcription in E. coli. This inhibition can be relieved by adding lactose or isopropyl-β-D-thiogalactopyranoside (IPTG).
   4150..4738    -  rep_origin     ori: high-copy-number ColE1/pMB1/pBR322/pUC origin of replication
   4909..5769    -  CDS            AmpR: β-lactamase; bla; confers resistance to ampicillin, carbenicillin, and related antibiotics
   5770..5874    -  promoter       AmpR promoter: bla
   5933..5985    -  misc_feature   bom (fragment): basis of mobility region from pBR322
   6140..6519    +  enhancer       CMV enhancer: human cytomegalovirus immediate early enhancer
   6520..6719    +  promoter       CMV promoter: human cytomegalovirus (CMV) immediate early promoter
   6737..6917    +  LTR            5' LTR (truncated): truncated 5' long terminal repeat (LTR) from HIV-1
   6964..7089    +  misc_feature   HIV-1 Ψ: packaging signal of human immunodeficiency virus type 1
   7073..7436    +  CDS            HIV-1 gag (fragment): gag protein from human immunodeficiency virus 1; gag
   7582..7815    +  misc_feature   RRE: The Rev response element (RRE) of HIV-1 allows for Rev-dependent mRNA export from the nucleus to the cytoplasm.
   8192..8292    +  CDS            Rev (fragment): human immunodeficiency virus 1 (HIV-1) Rev protein; rev; enhances nuclear export of unspliced and incompletely spliced viral mRNAs
   8342..8459    +  misc_feature   cPPT/CTS: central polypurine tract and central termination sequence of HIV-1
   8515..8714    +  promoter       H1 promoter (fragment): human H1 RNA promoter
   8714..8734    +  promoter       PLtetO-1 promoter (fragment): modified phage lambda PL promoter with tet operator sites (Lutz and Bujard, 1997)
   8759..8834    +  misc_RNA       gRNA scaffold: guide RNA scaffold for the Streptococcus pyogenes CRISPR/Cas9 system
   8870..10081   +  promoter       UbC promoter: human ubiquitin C promoter
  10092..10115   -  misc_feature   MCS (fragment): pUC18/19 multiple cloning site
  10119..10739   +  CDS            tetR: TETR2_ECOLX - Experimental evidence at protein level: Swiss-Prot protein existence level 1. TetR is the repressor of the tetracycline resistance element; its N-terminal region forms a helix-turn-helix structure and binds DNA. Binding of tetracycline to TetR reduces the repressor affinity for the tetracycline resistance gene (tetA) promoter operator sites. From Escherichia coli.
  10803..569     +  CDS            EGFP (across the origin): the original enhanced GFP (Yang et al., 1996) mammalian codon-optimized
>Addgene plasmid #216171 | FgH1tUTG-sgRNA.PRDM1-ZEB2_CRISPRd | addgene full sequence | sequence record 440836 | Addgene NGS Result
CCGGCAAGCTGCCCGTGCCCTGGCCCACCCTCGTGACCACCCTGACCTACGGCGTGCAGTGCTTCAGCCG
CTACCCCGACCACATGAAGCAGCACGACTTCTTCAAGTCCGCCATGCCCGAAGGCTACGTCCAGGAGCGC
ACCATCTTCTTCAAGGACGACGGCAACTACAAGACCCGCGCCGAGGTGAAGTTCGAGGGCGACACCCTGG
TGAACCGCATCGAGCTGAAGGGCATCGACTTCAAGGAGGACGGCAACATCCTGGGGCACAAGCTGGAGTA
CAACTACAACAGCCACAACGTCTATATCATGGCCGACAAGCAGAAGAACGGCATCAAGGTGAACTTCAAG
ATCCGCCACAACATCGAGGACGGCAGCGTGCAGCTCGCCGACCACTACCAGCAGAACACCCCCATCGGCG
ACGGCCCCGTGCTGCTGCCCGACAACCACTACCTGAGCACCCAGTCCGCCCTGAGCAAAGACCCCAACGA
GAAGCGCGATCACATGGTCCTGCTGGAGTTCGTGACCGCCGCCGGGATCACTCTCGGCATGGACGAGCTG
TACAAGTAAAGCGGCCGCGATCTACAATTCGATATCAAGCTTATCGATAATCAACCTCTGGATTACAAAA
TTTGTGAAAGATTGACTGGTATTCTTAACTATGTTGCTCCTTTTACGCTATGTGGATACGCTGCTTTAAT
GCCTTTGTATCATGCTATTGCTTCCCGTATGGCTTTCATTTTCTCCTCCTTGTATAAATCCTGGTTGCTG
TCTCTTTATGAGGAGTTGTGGCCCGTTGTCAGGCAACGTGGCGTGGTGTGCACTGTGTTTGCTGACGCAA
CCCCCACTGGTTGGGGCATTGCCACCACCTGTCAGCTCCTTTCCGGGACTTTCGCTTTCCCCCTCCCTAT
TGCCACGGCGGAACTCATCGCCGCCTGCCTTGCCCGCTGCTGGACAGGGGCTCGGCTGTTGGGCACTGAC
AATTCCGTGGTGTTGTCGGGGAAATCATCGTCCTTTCCTTGGCTGCTCGCCTGTGTTGCCACCTGGATTC
TGCGCGGGACGTCCTTCTGCTACGTCCCTTCGGCCCTCAATCCAGCGGACCTTCCTTCCCGCGGCCTGCT
GCCGGCTCTGCGGCCTCTTCCGCGTCTTCGCCTTCGCCCTCAGACGAGTCGGATCTCCCTTTGGGCCGCC
TCCCCGCATCGAGACCTAGAAAAACATGGAGCAATCACAAGTAGCAATACAGCAGCTACCAATGCTGATT
GTGCCTGGCTAGAAGCACAAGAGGAGGAGGAGGTGGGTTTTCCAGTCACACCTCAGGTACCTTTAAGACC
AATGACTTACAAGGCAGCTGTAGATCTTAGCCACTTTTTAAAAGAAAAGGGGGGACTGGAAGGGCTAATT
CACTCCCAACGAAGACAAGATATCCTTGATCTGTGGATCTACCACACACAAGGCTACTTCCCTGATTGGC
AGAACTACACACCAGGGCCAGGGATCAGATATCCACTGACCTTTGGATGGTGCTACAAGCTAGTACCAGT
TGAGCAAGAGAAGGTAGAAGAAGCCAATGAAGGAGAGAACACCCGCTTGTTACACCCTGTGAGCCTGCAT
GGGATGGATGACCCGGAGAGAGAAGTATTAGAGTGGAGGTTTGACAGCCGCCTAGCATTTCATCACATGG
CCCGAGAGCTGCATCCGGACTGTACTGGGTCTCTCTGGTTAGACCAGATCTGAGCCTGGGAGCTCTCTGG
CTAACTAGGGAACCCACTGCTTAAGCCTCAATAAAGCTTGCCTTGAGTGCTTCAAGTAGTGTGTGCCCGT
CTGTTGTGTGACTCTGGTAACTAGAGATCCCTCAGACCCTTTTAGTCAGTGTGGAAAATCTCTAGCAGGG
CCCGTTTAAACCCGCTGATCAGCCTCGACTGTGCCTTCTAGTTGCCAGCCATCTGTTGTTTGCCCCTCCC
CCGTGCCTTCCTTGACCCTGGAAGGTGCCACTCCCACTGTCCTTTCCTAATAAAATGAGGAAATTGCATC
GCATTGTCTGAGTAGGTGTCATTCTATTCTGGGGGGTGGGGTGGGGCAGGACAGCAAGGGGGAGGATTGG
GAAGACAATAGCAGGCATGCTGGGGATGCGGTGGGCTCTATGGCTTCTGAGGCGGAAAGAACCAGCTGGG
GCTCTAGGGGGTATCCCC
[124 nt withheld, positions 2189-2312]
C
[91 nt withheld, positions 2314-2404]
A
[49 nt withheld, positions 2406-2454]
CCTTTGACGTTGGAGTCCACGTTCTTT
[37 nt withheld, positions 2482-2518]
ACCCTATCTCGGTCTATTCTTTTGATTTATAAGGGATTTTGCCGATTTCGGCCTATTGGTTAAAAAATGA
GCTGATTTAACAAAAATTTAACGCGAATTAATTCTGTGGAATGTGTGTCAGTTAGGGTGTGGAAAGTCCC
CAGGCTCCCCAGCAGGCAGAAGTATGCAAAGCATGCATCTCAATTAGTCAGCAACCAGGTGTGGAAAGTC
CCCAGGCTCCCCAGCAGGCAGAAGTATGCAAAGCATGCATCTCAATTAGTCAGCAACCATAGTCCCGCCC
CTAACTCCGCCCATCCCGCCCCTAACTCCGCCCAGTTCCGCCCATTCTCCGCCCCATGGCTGACTAATTT
TTTTTATTTATGCAGAGGCCGAGGCCGCCTCTGCCTCTGAGCTATTCCAGAAGTAGTGAGGAGGCTTTTT
TGGAGGCCTAGGCTTTTGCAAAAAGCTCCCGGGAGCTTGTATATCCATTTTCGGATCTGATCAGCACGTG
TTGACAATTAATCATCGGCATAGTATATCGGCATAGTATAATACGACAAGGTGAGGAACTAAACCATGGC
CAAGTTGACCAGTGCCGTTCCGGTGCTCACCGCGCGCGACGTCGCCGGAGCGGTCGAGTTCTGGACCGAC
CGGCTCGGGTTCTCCCGGGACTTCGTGGAGGACGACTTCGCCGGTGTGGTCCGGGACGACGTGACCCTGT
TCATCAGCGCGGTCCAGGACCAGGTGGTGCCGGACAACACCCTGGCCTGGGTGTGGGTGCGCGGCCTGGA
CGAGCTGTACGCCGAGTGGTCGGAGGTCGTGTCCACGAACTTCCGGGACGCCTCCGGGCCGGCCATGACC
GAGATCGGCGAGCAGCCGTGGGGGCGGGAGTTCGCCCTGCGCGACCCGGCCGGCAACTGCGTGCACTTCG
TGGCCGAGGAGCAGGACTGACACGTGCTACGAGATTTCGATTCCACCGCCGCCTTCTATGAAAGGTTGGG
CTTCGGAATCGTTTTCCGGGACGCCGGCTGGATGATCCTCCAGCGCGGGGATCTCATGCTGGAGTTCTTC
GCCCACCCCAACTTGTTTATTGCAGCTTATAATGGTTACAAATAAAGCAATAGCATCACAAATTTCACAA
ATAAAGCATTTTTTTCACTGCATTCTAGTTGTGGTTTGTCCAAACTCATCAATGTATCTTATCATGTCTG
TATACCGTCGACCTCTAGCTAGAGCTTGGCGTAATCATGGTCATAGCTGTTTCCTGTGTGAAATTGTTAT
CCGCTCACAATTCCACACAACATACGAGCCGGAAGCATAAAGTGTAAAGCCTGGGGTGCCTAATGAGTGA
GCTAACTCACATTAATTGCGTTGCGCTCACTGCCCGCTTTCCAGTCGGGAAACCTGTCGTGCCAGCTGCA
TTAATGAATCGGCCAACGCGCGGGGAGAGGCGGTTTGCGTATTGGGCGCTCTTCCGCTTCCTCGCTCACT
GACTCGCTGCGCTCGGTCGTTCGGCTGCGGCGAGCGGTATCAGCTCACTCAAAGGCGGTAATACGGTTAT
CCACAGAATCAGGGGATAACGCAGGAAAGAACATGTGAGCAAAAGGCCAGCAAAAGGCCAGGAACCGTAA
AAAGGCCGCGTTGCTGGCGTTTTTCCATAGGCTCCGCCCCCCTGACGAGCATCACAAAAATCGACGCTCA
AGTCAGAGGTGGCGAAACCCGACAGGACTATAAAGATACCAGGCGTTTCCCCCTGGAAGCTCCCTCGTGC
GCTCTCCTGTTCCGACCCTGCCGCTTACCGGATACCTGTCCGCCTTTCTCCCTTCGGGAAGCGTGGCGCT
TTCTCATAGCTCACGCTGTAGGTATCTCAGTTCGGTGTAGGTCGTTCGCTCCAAGCTGGGCTGTGTGCAC
GAACCCCCCGTTCAGCCCGACCGCTGCGCCTTATCCGGTAACTATCGTCTTGAGTCCAACCCGGTAAGAC
ACGACTTATCGCCACTGGCAGCAGCCACTGGTAACAGGATTAGCAGAGCGAGGTATGTAGGCGGTGCTAC
AGAGTTCTTGAAGTGGTGGCCTAACTACGGCTACACTAGAAGAACAGTATTTGGTATCTGCGCTCTGCTG
AAGCCAGTTACCTTCGGAAAAAGAGTTGGTAGCTCTTGATCCGGCAAACAAACCACCGCTGGTAGCGGTG
GTTTTTTTGTTTGCAAGCAGCAGATTACGCGCAGAAAAAAAGGATCTCAAGAAGATCCTTTGATCTTTTC
TACGGGGTCTGACGCTCAGTGGAACGAAAACTCACGTTAAGGGATTTTGGTCATGAGATTATCAAAAAGG
ATCTTCACCTAGATCCTTTTAAATTAAAAATGAAGTTTTAAATCAATCTAAAGTATATATGAGTAAACTT
GGTCTGACAGTTACCAATGCTTAATCAGTGAGGCACCTATCTCAGCGATCTGTCTATTTCGTTCATCCAT
AGTTGCCTGACTCCCCGTCGTGTAGATAACTACGATACGGGAGGGCTTACCATCTGGCCCCAGTGCTGCA
ATGATACCGCGAGACCCACGCTCACCGGCTCCAGATTTATCAGCAATAAACCAGCCAGCCGGAAGGGCCG
AGCGCAGAAGTGGTCCTGCAACTTTATCCGCCTCCATCCAGTCTATTAATTGTTGCCGGGAAGCTAGAGT
AAGTAGTTCGCCAGTTAATAGTTTGCGCAACGTTGTTGCCATTGCTACAGGCATCGTGGTGTCACGCTCG
TCGTTTGGTATGGCTTCATTCAGCTCCGGTTCCCAACGATCAAGGCGAGTTACATGATCCCCCATGTTGT
GCAAAAAAGCGGTTAGCTCCTTCGGTCCTCCGATCGTTGTCAGAAGTAAGTTGGCCGCAGTGTTATCACT
CATGGTTATGGCAGCACTGCATAATTCTCTTACTGTCATGCCATCCGTAAGATGCTTTTCTGTGACTGGT
GAGTACTCAACCAAGTCATTCTGAGAATAGTGTATGCGGCGACCGAGTTGCTCTTGCCCGGCGTCAATAC
GGGATAATACCGCGCCACATAGCAGAACTTTAAAAGTGCTCATCATTGGAAAACGTTCTTCGGGGCGAAA
ACTCTCAAGGATCTTACCGCTGTTGAGATCCAGTTCGATGTAACCCACTCGTGCACCCAACTGATCTTCA
GCATCTTTTACTTTCACCAGCGTTTCTGGGTGAGCAAAAACAGGAAGGCAAAATGCCGCAAAAAAGGGAA
TAAGGGCGACACGGAAATGTTGAATACTCATACTCTTCCTTTTTCAATATTATTGAAGCATTTATCAGGG
TTATTGTCTCATGAGCGGATACATATTTGAATGTATTTAGAAAAATAAACAAATAGGGGTTCCGCGCACA
TTTCCCCGAAAAGTGCCACCTGACGTCGACGGATCGGGAGATCTCCCGATCCCCTATGGTGCACTCTCAG
TACAATCTGCTCTGATGCCGCATAGTTAAGCCAGTATCTGCTCCCTGCTTGTGTGTTGGAGGTCGCTGAG
TAGTGCGCGAGCAAAATTTAAGCTACAACAAGGCAAGGCTTGACCGACAATTGCATGAAGAATCTGCTTA
GGGTTAGGCGTTTTGCGCTGCTTCGCGATGTACGGGCCAGATATACGCGTTGACATTGATTATTGACTAG
TTATTAATAGTAATCAATTACGGGGTCATTAGTTCATAGCCCATATATGGAGTTCCGCGTTACATAACTT
ACGGTAAATGGCCCGCCTGGCTGACCGCCCAACGACCCCCGCCCATTGACGTCAATAATGACGTATGTTC
CCATAGTAACGCCAATAGGGACTTTCCATTGACGTCAATGGGTGGAGTATTTACGGTAAACTGCCCACTT
GGCAGTACATCAAGTGTATCATATGCCAAGTACGCCCCCTATTGACGTCAATGACGGTAAATGGCCCGCC
TGGCATTATGCCCAGTACATGACCTTATGGGACTTTCCTACTTGGCAGTACATCTACGTATTAGTCATCG
CTATTACCATGGTGATGCGGTTTTGGCAGTACATCAATGGGCGTGGATAGCGGTTTGACTCACGGGGATT
TCCAAGTCTCCACCCCATTGACGTCAATGGGAGTTTGTTTTGGCACCAAAATCAACGGGACTTTCCAAAA
TGTCGTAACAACTCCGCCCCATTGACGCAAATGGGCGGTAGGCGTGTACGGTGGGAGGTCTATATAAGCA
GCGCGTTTTGCCTGTACTGGGTCTCTCTGGTTAGACCAGATCTGAGCCTGGGAGCTCTCTGGCTAACTAG
GGAACCCACTGCTTAAGCCTCAATAAAGCTTGCCTTGAGTGCTTCAAGTAGTGTGTGCCCGTCTGTTGTG
TGACTCTGGTAACTAGAGATCCCTCAGACCCTTTTAGTCAGTGTGGAAAATCTCTAGCAGTGGCGCCCGA
ACAGGGACTTGAAAGCGAAAGGGAAACCAGAGGAGCTCTCTCGACGCAGGACTCGGCTTGCTGAAGCGCG
CACGGCAAGAGGCGAGGGGCGGCGACTGGTGAGTACGCCAAAAATTTTGACTAGCGGAGGCTAGAAGGAG
AGAGATGGGTGCGAGAGCGTCAGTATTAAGCGGGGGAGAATTAGATCGCGATGGGAAAAAATTCGGTTAA
GGCCAGGGGGAAAGAAAAAATATAAATTAAAACATATAGTATGGGCAAGCAGGGAGCTAGAACGATTCGC
AGTTAATCCTGGCCTGTTAGAAACATCAGAAGGCTGTAGACAAATACTGGGACAGCTACAACCATCCCTT
CAGACAGGATCAGAAGAACTTAGATCATTATATAATACAGTAGCAACCCTCTATTGTGTGCATCAAAGGA
TAGAGATAAAAGACACCAAGGAAGCTTTAGACAAGATAGAGGAAGAGCAAAACAAAAGTAAGACCACCGC
ACAGCAAGCGGCCGCTGATCTTCAGACCTGGAGGAGGAGATATGAGGGACAATTGGAGAAGTGAATTATA
TAAATATAAAGTAGTAAAAATTGAACCATTAGGAGTAGCACCCACCAAGGCAAAGAGAAGAGTGGTGCAG
AGAGAAAAAAGAGCAGTGGGAATAGGAGCTTTGTTCCTTGGGTTCTTGGGAGCAGCAGGAAGCACTATGG
GCGCAGCGTCAATGACGCTGACGGTACAGGCCAGACAATTATTGTCTGGTATAGTGCAGCAGCAGAACAA
TTTGCTGAGGGCTATTGAGGCGCAACAGCATCTGTTGCAACTCACAGTCTGGGGCATCAAGCAGCTCCAG
GCAAGAATCCTGGCTGTGGAAAGATACCTAAAGGATCAACAGCTCCTGGGGATTTGGGGTTGCTCTGGAA
AACTCATTTGCACCACTGCTGTGCCTTGGAATGCTAGTTGGAGTAATAAATCTCTGGAACAGATTTGGAA
TCACACGACCTGGATGGAGTGGGACAGAGAAATTAACAATTACACAAGCTTAATACACTCCTTAATTGAA
GAATCGCAAAACCAGCAAGAAAAGAATGAACAAGAATTATTGGAATTAGATAAATGGGCAAGTTTGTGGA
ATTGGTTTAACATAACAAATTGGCTGTGGTATATAAAATTATTCATAATGATAGTAGGAGGCTTGGTAGG
TTTAAGAATAGTTTTTGCTGTACTTTCTATAGTGAATAGAGTTAGGCAGGGATATTCACCATTATCGTTT
CAGACCCACCTCCCAACCCCGAGGGGACCCGACAGGCCCGAAGGAATAGAAGAAGAAGGTGGAGAGAGAG
ACAGAGACAGATCCATTCGATTAGTGAACGGATCGGCACTGCGTGCGCCAATTCTGCAGACAAATGGCAG
TATTCATCCACAATTTTAAAAGAAAAGGGGGGATTGGGGGGTACAGTGCAGGGGAAAGAATAGTAGACAT
AATAGCAACAGACATACAAACTAAAGAATTACAAAAACAAATTACAAAAATTCAAAATTTTCGGGTTTAT
TACAGGGACAGCAGAGATCCAGTTTGGTTAATTAACCATGGAATTCGAACGCTGACGTCATCAACCCGCT
CCAAGGAATCGCGGGCCCAGTGTCACTAGGCGGGAACACCCAGCGCGCGTGCGCCCTGGCAGGAAGATGG
CTGTGAGGGACAGGGGAGTGGCGCCCTGCAATATTTGCATGTCGCTATGTGTTCTGGGAAATCACCATAA
ACGTGAAATGTCTTTGGATTTGGGAATCTTATAAGTCCCTATCAGTGATAGAGATTCCCGCGAAAGTGAA
ATCATACCTAGTTTTAGAGCTAGAAATAGCAAGTTAAAATAAGGCTAGTCCGTTATCAACTTGAAAAAGT
GGCACCGAGTCGGTGCTTTTTTTTTAATTAACCCGTGTCGGCTCCAGATCTGGCCTCCGCGCCGGGTTTT
GGCGCCTCCCGCGGGCGCCCCCCTCCTCACGGCGAGCGCTGCCACGTCAGACGAAGGGCGCAGCGAGCGT
CCTGATCCTTCCGCCCGGACGCTCAGGACAGCGGCCCGCTGCTCATAAGACTCGGCCTTAGAACCCCAGT
ATCAGCAGAAGGACATTTTAGGACGGGACTTGGGTGACTCTAGGGCACTGGTTTTCTTTCCAGAGAGCGG
AACAGGCGAGGAAAAGTAGTCCCTTCTCGGCGATTCTGCGGAGGGATCTCCGTGGGGCGGTGAACGCCGA
TGATTATATAAGGACGCGCCGGGTGTGGCACAGCTAGTTCCGTCGCAGCCGGGATTTGGGTCGCGGTTCT
TGTTTGTGGATCGCTGTGATCGTCACTTGGTGAGTAGCGGGCTGCTGGGCTGGCCGGGGCTTTCGTGGCC
GCCGGGCCGCTCGGTGGGACGGAAGCGTGTGGAGAGACCGCCAAGGGCTGTAGTCTGGGTCCGCGAGCAA
GGTTGCCCTGAACTGGGGGTTGGGGGGAGCGCAGCAAAATGGCGGCTGTTCCCGAGTCTTGAATGGAAGA
CGCTTGTGAGGCGGGCTGTGAGGTCGTTGAAACAAGGTGGGGGGCATGGTGGGCGGCAAGAACCCAAGGT
CTTGAGGCCTTCGCTAATGCGGGAAAGCTCTTATTCGGGTGAGATGGGCTGGGGCACCATCTGGGGACCC
TGACGTGAAGTTTGTCACTGACTGGAGAACTCGGTTTGTCGTCTGTTGCGGGGGCGGCAGTTATGGCGGT
GCCGTTGGGCAGTGCACCCGTACCTTTGGGAGCGCGCGCCCTCGTCGTGTCGTGACGTCACCCGTTCTGT
TGGCTTATAATGCAGGGTGGGGCCACCTGCCGGTAGGTGTGCGGTAGGCTTTTCTCCGTCGCAGGACGCA
GGGTTCGGGCCTAGGGTAGGCTCTCCTGAATCGACAGGCGCCGGACCTCTGGTGAGGGGAGGGATAAGTG
AGGCGTCAGTTTCTTTGGTCGGTTTTATGTACCTATCTTCTTAAGTAGCTGAAGCTCCGGTTTTGAACTA
TGCGCTCGGGGTTGGCGAGTGTGTTTTGTGAAGTTTTTTAGGCACCTTTTGAAATGTAATCATTTGGGTC
AATATGTAATTTTCAGTGTTAGACTAGTAAATTGTCCGCTAAATTCTGGCCGTTTTTGGCTTTTTTGTTA
GACGAAGCTTGGGCTGCAGGTCGACTCTAGAGGATCCACCATGTCCAGACTGGACAAGAGCAAAGTCATC
AACTCTGCCTTGGAGCTCCTGAATGAAGTTGGCATTGAGGGCTTGACCACCAGGAAGCTGGCCCAGAAGC
TGGGTGTGGAGCAGCCTACCCTGTACTGGCATGTGAAGAACAAGAGGGCTCTGCTTGATGCCCTGGCCAT
TGAGATGTTGGACAGGCACCACACCCACTTCTGCCCTCTGGAAGGGGAGTCCTGGCAGGACTTCCTGAGG
AACAATGCCAAGAGCTTCAGATGTGCCTTGCTCTCCCACCGGGATGGTGCCAAAGTTCACTTGGGCACCA
GGCCTACAGAGAAGCAGTATGAGACCCTGGAGAACCAGCTGGCATTCCTGTGCCAACAAGGCTTCTCCCT
GGAAAATGCCTTGTATGCCCTCTCTGCTGTGGGCCACTTCACCTTGGGCTGTGTGCTGGAGGACCAGGAG
CACCAAGTTGCCAAGGAGGAGAGGGAGACCCCCACCACTGACTCCATGCCACCACTGCTGCGGCAAGCTA
TTGAGTTGTTTGACCACCAAGGGGCTGAGCCTGCATTCCTTTTTGGCCTGGAACTGATCATCTGTGGCCT
GGAAAAGCAGCTGAAATGTGAGTCTGGCTCTGGGTCCGGTGAGGGCAGAGGAAGTCTGCTAACATGCGGT
GACGTCGAGGAGAATCCTGGCCCAATGGTGAGCAAGGGCGAGGAGCTGTTCACCGGGGTGGTGCCCATCC
TGGTCGAGCTGGACGGCGACGTAAACGGCCACAAGTTCAGCGTGTCCGGCGAGGGCGAGGGCGATGCCAC
CTACGGCAAGCTGACCCTGAAGTTCATCTGCACCA
